>Addgene plasmid #82345 | FLAG-SLC30A10-E25A | addgene full sequence | sequence record 158873 | Addgene assembled full plasmid sequence
CCATTCGCCATTCAGGCTGCGCAACTGTTGGGAAGGGCGATCGGTGCGGGCCTCTTCGCTATTACGCCAG
CTGGCGAAAGGGGGATGTGCTGCAAGGCGATTAAGTTGGGTAACGCCAGGGTTTTCCCAGTCACGACGTT
GTAAAACGACGGCCAGTGCCAAGCTGATCTATACATTGAATCAATATTGGCAATTAGCCATATTAGTCAT
TGGTTATATAGCATAAATCAATATTGGCTATTGGCCATTGCATACGTTGTATCTATATCATAATATGTAC
ATTTATATTGGCTCATGTCCAATATGACCGCCATGTTGACATTGATTATTGACTAGTTATTAATAGTAAT
CAATTACGGGGTCATTAGTTCATAGCCCATATATGGAGTTCCGCGTTACATAACTTACGGTAAATGGCCC
GCCTGGCTGACCGCCCAACGACCCCCGCCCATTGACGTCAATAATGACGTATGTTCCCATAGTAACGCCA
ATAGGGACTTTCCATTGACGTCAATGGGTGGAGTATTTACGGTAAACTGCCCACTTGGCAGTACATCAAG
TGTATCATATGCCAAGTCCGCCCCCTATTGACGTCAATGACGGTAAATGGCCCGCCTGGCATTATGCCCA
GTACATGACCTTACGGGACTTTCCTACTTGGCAGTACATCTACGTATTAGTCATCGCTATTACCATGGTG
ATGCGGTTTTGGCAGTACACCAATGGGCGTGGATAGCGGTTTGACTCACGGGGATTTCCAAGTCTCCACC
CCATTGACGTCAATGGGAGTTTGTTTTGGCACCAAAATCAACGGGACTTTCCAAAATGTCGTAATAACCC
CGCCCCGTTGACGCAAATGGGCGGTAGGCGTGTACGGTGGGAGGTCTATATAAGCAGAGCTCGTTTAGTG
AACCGTCAGAATTAACCATGGACTACAAAGACCATGACGGTGATTATAAAGATCATGACATCGATTACAA
GGATGACGATGACAAGCTTGCGGCCGCGAATTCGATGGGCCGCTACTCTGGCAAGACGTGCCGGCTGCTC
TTCATGCTGGTGCTCACCGTCGCCTTCTTCGTGGCGGCGCTGGTCTCCGGCTACCTGGGCAACTCCATCG
CGCTGCTCTCCGACTCCTTCAACATGCTCTCCGACCTGATCTCGCTGTGCGTGGGCCTGAGCGCCGGCTA
CATCGCCCGGCGCCCCACCCGGGGCTTCAGCGCCACCTACGGCTACGCCCGCGCCGAGGTGGTGGGCGCG
CTGAGCAACGCGGTCTTCCTCACCGCGCTCTGCTTCACCATCTTCGTGGAGGCCGTGCTGCGCCTGGCCC
GGCCCGAGCGCATCGATGACCCCGAGCTGGTGCTCATCGTCGGCGTCCTGGGGCTGTTGGTCAACGTGGT
GGGGCTGCTCATCTTCCAGGACTGCGCCGCCTGGTTCGCGTGCTGCCTCCGGGGACGCAGTCGCCGCCTG
CAGCAGCGGCAGCAGCTGGCGGAGGGCTGTGTCCCCGGCGCTTTCGGGGGGCCTCAGGGCGCGGAGGACC
CGCGGCGCGCGGCGGACCCGACAGCCCCAGGCTCGGACTCGGCCGTAACCCTCCGGGGGACCTCGGTGGA
AAGGAAGCGGGAGAAGGGGGCGACCGTGTTCGCAAACGTAGCAGGTGATTCCTTCAACACCCAGAATGAG
CCAGAAGACATGATGAAAAAAGAGAAAAAGTCTGAAGCTCTGAATATCAGAGGTGTACTTTTGCATGTGA
TGGGAGATGCCCTGGGGTCCGTGGTTGTGGTCATCACGGCCATCATATTCTATGTGCTTCCCCTGAAGAG
TGAGGACCCGTGTAACTGGCAGTGTTACATTGACCCCAGCCTGACTGTCCTCATGGTCATCATCATTTTG
TCATCTGCCTTCCCGCTTATCAAGGAGACCGCTGCCATTCTGCTACAGATGGTCCCAAAAGGAGTCAACA
TGGAAGAGCTGATGAGTAAACTCTCTGCTGTGCCTGGAATTAGCAGTGTACATGAAGTGCACATCTGGGA
ACTTGTAAGTGGAAAGATTATTGCCACCCTGCACATCAAGTATCCTAAGGACAGGGGATATCAAGATGCC
AGCACAAAAATTCGAGAAATCTTCCACCATGCGGGAATCCACAATGTGACCATCCAGTTTGAAAATGTGG
ACTTGAAGGAACCCCTGGAGCAGAAGGACTTACTGTTGCTCTGCAACTCACCCTGCATCTCCAAGGGCTG
TGCTAAGCAGCTGTGTTGTCCCCCCGGGGCACTGCCTCTGGCTCACGTCAATGGCTGTGCTGAGCACAAT
GGTGGGCCCTCTCTAGACACATACGGAAGTGATGGCCTCAGTAGAAGAGACGCAAGAGAAGTGGCTATTG
AAGTGTCTTTGGATAGCTGTCTGAGTGACCACGGACAAAGTCTTAACAAAACTCAGGAGGACCAATGTTA
TGTCAACAGAACGCATTTTCCTAGGTTTAAGGGCGAATTCCAGCACACTGGCGGCCGTTACTAGTGGATC
TGATATCGGTACCAGTCGACTCTAGAGGATCCCGGGTGGCATCCCTGTGACCCCTCCCCAGTGCCTCTCC
TGGCCCTGGAAGTTGCCACTCCAGTGCCCACCAGCCTTGTCCTAATAAAATTAAGTTGCATCATTTTGTC
TGACTAGGTGTCCTTCTATAATATTATGGGGTGGAGGGGGGTGGTATGGAGCAAGGGGCAAGTTGGGAAG
ACAACCTGTAGGGCCTGCGGGGTCTATTGGGAACCAAGCTGGAGTGCAGTGGCACAATCTTGGCTCACTG
CAATCTCCGCCTCCTGGGTTCAAGCGATTCTCCTGCCTCAGCCTCCCGAGTTGTTGGGATTCCAGGCATG
CATGACCAGGCTCAGCTAATTTTTGTTTTTTTGGTAGAGACGGGGTTTCACCATATTGGCCAGGCTGGTC
TCCAACTCCTAATCTCAGGTGATCTACCCACCTTGGCCTCCCAAATTGCTGGGATTACAGGCGTGAACCA
CTGCTCCCTTCCCTGTCCTTCTGATTTTAAAATAACTATACCAGCAGGAGGACGTCCAGACACAGCATAG
GCTACCTGGCCATGCCCAACCGGTGGGACATTTGAGTTGCTTGCTTGGCACTGTCCTCTCATGCGTTGGG
TCCACTCAGTAGATGCCTGTTGAATTGGGTACGCGGCCAGCTTGGCTGTGGAATGTGTGTCAGTTAGGGT
GTGGAAAGTCCCCAGGCTCCCCAGCAGGCAGAAGTATGCAAAGCATGCATCTCAATTAGTCAGCAACCAG
GTGTGGAAAGTCCCCAGGCTCCCCAGCAGGCAGAAGTATGCAAAGCATGCATCTCAATTAGTCAGCAACC
ATAGTCCCGCCCCTAACTCCGCCCATCCCGCCCCTAACTCCGCCCAGTTCCGCCCATTCTCCGCCCCATG
GCTGACTAATTTTTTTTATTTATGCAGAGGCCGAGGCCGCCTCGGCCTCTGAGCTATTCCAGAAGTAGTG
AGGAGGCTTTTTTGGAGGAATTGATCAGCTTGGGATCTGATCAAGAGACAGGATGAGGATCGTTTCGCAT
GATTGAACAAGATGGATTGCACGCAGGTTCTCCGGCCGCTTGGGTGGAGAGGCTATTCGGCTATGACTGG
GCACAACAGACAATCGGCTGCTCTGATGCCGCCGTGTTCCGGCTGTCAGCGCAGGGGCGCCCGGTTCTTT
TTGTCAAGACCGACCTGTCCGGTGCCCTGAATGAACTGCAGGACGAGGCAGCGCGGCTATCGTGGCTGGC
CACGACGGGCGTTCCTTGCGCAGCTGTGCTCGACGTTGTCACTGAAGCGGGAAGGGACTGGCTGCTATTG
GGCGAAGTGCCGGGGCAGGATCTCCTGTCATCTCACCTTGCTCCTGCCGAGAAAGTATCCATCATGGCTG
ATGCAATGCGGCGGCTGCATACGCTTGATCCGGCTACCTGCCCATTCGACCACCAAGCGAAACATCGCAT
CGAGCGAGCACGTACTCGGATGGAAGCCGGTCTTGTCGATCAGGATGATCTGGACGAAGAGCATCAGGGG
CTCGCGCCAGCCGAACTGTTCGCCAGGCTCAAGGCGCGCATGCCCGACGGCGAGGATCTCGTCGTGACCC
ATGGCGATGCCTGCTTGCCGAATATCATGGTGGAAAATGGCCGCTTTTCTGGATTCATCGACTGTGGCCG
GCTGGGTGTGGCGGACCGCTATCAGGACATAGCGTTGGCTACCCGTGATATTGCTGAAGAGCTTGGCGGC
GAATGGGCTGACCGCTTCCTCGTGCTTTACGGTATCGCCGCTCCCGATTCGCAGCGCATCGCCTTCTATC
GCCTTCTTGACGAGTTCTTCTGAGCGGGACTCTGGGGTTCGAAATGACCGACCAAGCGACGCCCAACCTG
CCATCACGAGATTTCGATTCCACCGCCGCCTTCTATGAAAGGTTGGGCTTCGGAATCGTTTTCCGGGACG
CCGGCTGGATGATCCTCCAGCGCGGGGATCTCATGCTGGAGTTCTTCGCCCACCCCGGGCTCGATCCCCT
CGCGAGTTGGTTCAGCTGCTGCCTGAGGCTGGACGACCTCGCGGAGTTCTACCGGCAGTGCAAATCCGTC
GGCATCCAGGAAACCAGCAGCGGCTATCCGCGCATCCATGCCCCCGAACTGCAGGAGTGGGGAGGCACGA
TGGCCGCTTTGGTCGACCCGGACGGGACGCTCCTGCGCCTGATACAGAACGAATTGCTTGCAGGCATCTC
ATGAGTGTGTCTTCCCGTTTTCCGCCTGAGGTCACTGCGTGGATGGAGCGCTGGCGCCTGCTGCGCGACG
GCGAGCTGCTCACCACCCACTCGCCAAGCTGGAACCGTAAAAAGGCCGCGTTGCTGGCGTTTTTCCATAG
GCTCCGCCGATCATAATCAGCCATACCACATTTGTAGAGGTTTTACTTGCTTTAAAAAACCTCCCACACC
TCCCCCTGAACCTGAAACATAAAATGAATGCAATTGTTGTTGTTAACTTGTTTATTGCAGCTTATAATGG
TTACAAATAAAGCAATAGCATCACAAATTTCACAAATAAAGCATTTTTTTCACTGCATTCTAGTTGTGGT
TTGTCCAAACTCATCAATGTATCTTATCATGTCTGGATCAATTCCCTATAGTGAGTCGTATTAAATTCGT
AATCATGTCATAGCTGTTTCCTGTGTGAAATTGTTATCCGCTCACAATTCCACACAACATACGAGCCGGA
AGCATAAAGTGTAAAGCCTGGGGTGCCTAATGAGTGAGCTAACTCACATTAATTGCGTTGCGCTCACTGC
CCGCTTTCCAGTCGGGAAACCTGTCGTGCCAGCTGCATTAATGAATCGGCCAACGCGCGGGGAGAGGCGG
TTTGCGTATTGGGCGCTCTTCCGCTTCCTCGCTCACTGACTCGCTGCGCTCGGTCGTTCGGCTGCGGCGA
GCGGTATCAGCTCACTCAAAGGCGGTAATACGGTTATCCACAGAATCAGGGGATAACGCAGGAAAGAACA
TGTGAGCAAAAGGCCAGCAAAAGGCCAGGAACCGTAAAAAGGCCGCGTTGCTGGCGTTTTTCCATAGGCT
CCGCCCCCCTGACGAGCATCACAAAAATCGACGCTCAAGTCAGAGGTGGCGAAACCCGACAGGACTATAA
AGATACCAGGCGTTTCCCCCTGGAAGCTCCCTCGTGCGCTCTCCTGTTCCGACCCTGCCGCTTACCGGAT
ACCTGTCCGCCTTTCTCCCTTCGGGAAGCGTGGCGCTTTCTCATAGCTCACGCTGTAGGTATCTCAGTTC
GGTGTAGGTCGTTCGCTCCAAGCTGGGCTGTGTGCACGAACCCCCCGTTCAGCCCGACCGCTGCGCCTTA
TCCGGTAACTATCGTCTTGAGTCCAACCCGGTAAGACACGACTTATCGCCACTGGCAGCAGCCACTGGTA
ACAGGATTAGCAGAGCGAGGTATGTAGGCGGTGCTACAGAGTTCTTGAAGTGGTGGCCTAACTACGGCTA
CACTAGAAGAACAGTATTTGGTATCTGCGCTCTGCTGAAGCCAGTTACCTTCGGAAAAAGAGTTGGTAGC
TCTTGATCCGGCAAACAAACCACCGCTGGTAGCGGTGGTTTTTTTGTTTGCAAGCAGCAGATTACGCGCA
GAAAAAAAGGATCTCAAGAAGATCCTTTGATCTTTTCTACGGGGTCTGACGCTCAGTGGAACGAAAACTC
ACGTTAAGGGATTTTGGTCATGAGATTATCAAAAAGGATCTTCACCTAGATCCTTTTAAATTAAAAATGA
AGTTTTAAATCAATCTAAAGTATATATGAGTAAACTTGGTCTGACAGTTACCAATGCTTAATCAGTGAGG
CACCTATCTCAGCGATCTGTCTATTTCGTTCATCCATAGTTGCCTGACTCCCCGTCGTGTAGATAACTAC
GATACGGGAGGGCTTACCATCTGGCCCCAGTGCTGCAATGATACCGCGAGACCCACGCTCACCGGCTCCA
GATTTATCAGCAATAAACCAGCCAGCCGGAAGGGCCGAGCGCAGAAGTGGTCCTGCAACTTTATCCGCCT
CCATCCAGTCTATTAATTGTTGCCGGGAAGCTAGAGTAAGTAGTTCGCCAGTTAATAGTTTGCGCAACGT
TGTTGCCATTGCTACAGGCATCGTGGTGTCACGCTCGTCGTTTGGTATGGCTTCATTCAGCTCCGGTTCC
CAACGATCAAGGCGAGTTACATGATCCCCCATGTTGTGCAAAAAAGCGGTTAGCTCCTTCGGTCCTCCGA
TCGTTGTCAGAAGTAAGTTGGCCGCAGTGTTATCACTCATGGTTATGGCAGCACTGCATAATTCTCTTAC
TGTCATGCCATCCGTAAGATGCTTTTCTGTGACTGGTGAGTACTCAACCAAGTCATTCTGAGAATAGTGT
ATGCGGCGACCGAGTTGCTCTTGCCCGGCGTCAATACGGGATAATACCGCGCCACATAGCAGAACTTTAA
AAGTGCTCATCATTGGAAAACGTTCTTCGGGGCGAAAACTCTCAAGGATCTTACCGCTGTTGAGATCCAG
TTCGATGTAACCCACTCGTGCACCCAACTGATCTTCAGCATCTTTTACTTTCACCAGCGTTTCTGGGTGA
GCAAAAACAGGAAGGCAAAATGCCGCAAAAAAGGGAATAAGGGCGACACGGAAATGTTGAATACTCATAC
TCTTCCTTTTTCAATATTATTGAAGCATTTATCAGGGTTATTGTCTCATGAGCGGATACATATTTGAATG
TATTTAGAAAAATAAACAAATAGGGGTTCCGCGCACATTTCCCCGAAAAGTGCCACCTG
[124 nt withheld, positions 7340-7463]
C
[91 nt withheld, positions 7465-7555]
A
[49 nt withheld, positions 7557-7605]
CCTTTGACGTTGGAGTCCACGTTCTTT
[37 nt withheld, positions 7633-7669]
ACCCTATCTCGGTCTATTCTTTTGATTTATAAGGGATTTTGCCGATTTCGGCCTATTGGTTAAAAAATGA
GCTGATTTAACAAAAATTTAACGCGAATTTTAACAAAATATTAACGCTTACAATTT
Features (pLannotate 1.2.2; 23 found; start..end, strand, type, name):
      4..158     -  CDS            lacZα (fragment): LacZα fragment of β-galactosidase; lacZ fragment
    318..697     +  enhancer       CMV enhancer: human cytomegalovirus immediate early enhancer
    699..898     +  promoter       CMV promoter: human cytomegalovirus (CMV) immediate early promoter
    931..996     +  CDS            3xFLAG: three tandem FLAG® epitope tags, followed by an enterokinase cleavage site
   1015..2469    +  CDS            SLC30A10: ZNT10_HUMAN - Also known as ZNT10, ZNT8. Experimental evidence at protein level: Swiss-Prot protein existence level 1. Plays a pivotal role in manganese transport. Manganese is an essential cation for the function of several enzymes, including some crucially important for the metabolism of neurotransmitters and other neuronal metabolic pathways. However, elevated levels of manganese are cytotoxic and induce oxidative stress, mitochondrial dysfunction and apoptosis. Acts as manganese efflux transporter and confers protection against manganese-induced cell death (PubMed:22341972, PubMed:22341971
   2535..2553    -  misc_feature   MCS (fragment): pUC18/19 multiple cloning site
   2554..3176    +  polyA_signal   hGH poly(A) signal: human growth hormone polyadenylation signal
   3218..3515    +  promoter       SV40 promoter: SV40 enhancer and early promoter
   3569..4360    +  CDS            neo: KKA2_KLEPN - Also known as kan, nptII. Experimental evidence at protein level: Swiss-Prot protein existence level 1. Resistance to kanamycin, neomycin, paromomycin, ribostamycin, butirosin and gentamicin B. From Klebsiella pneumoniae.
   4384..4761    +  CDS            ble: BLE_KLEPN - Experimental evidence at protein level: Swiss-Prot protein existence level 1. Binding protein with a strong affinity to the bleomycin family of antibiotics. Binds to CL990; an antimitotic-antibiotic compound. From Klebsiella pneumoniae.
   4803..4862    +  CDS            str (fragment): STR_KLEPN - Protein inferred from homology: Swiss-Prot protein existence level 3. The aminoglycoside phosphotransferases achieve inactivation of their antibiotic substrates by phosphorylation. From Klebsiella pneumoniae.
   4885..4908    -  rep_origin     CloDF13 ori (fragment): Plasmids containing the CloDF13 (CDF) origin of replication can be propagated in E. coli cells that contain additional plasmids with compatible origins.
   4909..4992    +  CDS            large T antigen (fragment): large T antigen from SV40 (simian virus 40)
   5015..5149    +  polyA_signal   SV40 poly(A) signal: SV40 polyadenylation signal
   5155..5173    -  promoter       T7 promoter: promoter for bacteriophage T7 RNA polymerase
   5211..5227    -  protein_bind   lac operator: The lac repressor binds to the lac operator to inhibit transcription in E. coli. This inhibition can be relieved by adding lactose or isopropyl-β-D-thiogalactopyranoside (IPTG). lac repressor encoded by lacI
   5235..5265    -  promoter       lac promoter: promoter for the E. coli lac operon
   5280..5301    -  protein_bind   CAP binding site: CAP binding activates transcription in the presence of cAMP. E. coli catabolite activator protein
   5314..5406    -  CDS            lacI (fragment): lac repressor; lacI; The lac repressor binds to the lac operator to inhibit transcription in E. coli. This inhibition can be relieved by adding lactose or isopropyl-β-D-thiogalactopyranoside (IPTG).
   5589..6177    -  rep_origin     ori: high-copy-number ColE1/pMB1/pBR322/pUC origin of replication
   6348..7208    -  CDS            AmpR: β-lactamase; bla; confers resistance to ampicillin, carbenicillin, and related antibiotics
   7209..7313    -  promoter       AmpR promoter: bla
   7340..7768    +  rep_origin     f1 ori (sequence partly withheld): f1 bacteriophage origin of replication; arrow indicates direction of (+) strand synthesis
