[The description below was written by a language model from this plasmid's Addgene catalogue record and pLannotate feature annotations shown in this document.]
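Description:
FLAG-SLC30A10-E25A is a mammalian expression plasmid built on the commercial pCMV-FLAG10 backbone. It carries the human SLC30A10 coding sequence (also known as ZNT10) with a glutamate-to-alanine substitution at residue 25. The catalogue lists a total size of about 8 kb, and the assembled sequence record is 7,795 nt. In E. coli the plasmid replicates from a high-copy ColE1/pUC-type origin and is selected with ampicillin through the β-lactamase gene. An f1 phage origin is also present, along with residual lacZα, lac promoter/operator and T7 promoter elements from the backbone. For selection in mammalian cells, an SV40 enhancer/early promoter drives a neomycin phosphotransferase gene that confers G418 resistance and is terminated by an SV40 polyadenylation signal. The annotation also detects ble and a str fragment downstream of neo, which look like backbone remnants, since the record lists only neomycin as the marker.

The expression cassette consists of the human CMV immediate-early enhancer and promoter, followed by a backbone-encoded 3xFLAG epitope with an enterokinase cleavage site. The roughly 1.5 kb SLC30A10 open reading frame is fused downstream of this tag, and a human growth hormone polyadenylation signal ends the transcript. The product is therefore an N-terminally 3xFLAG-tagged transporter that can be detected or immunoprecipitated with anti-FLAG reagents. The mutation was introduced by site-directed mutagenesis of a wild-type SLC30A10 clone.

SLC30A10 is a manganese efflux transporter that protects cells from manganese toxicity. This mutant belongs to a structure–function study of which transmembrane and cytoplasmic residues are required for efflux activity. It is suited to transient or stable expression in mammalian cells for comparison with the wild-type protein.
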