Addgene plasmid #82345: FLAG-SLC30A10-E25A
Purpose: Expresses FLAG-tagged SLC30A10-E25A in mammalian cells
Depositing lab: Somshuvra Mukhopadhyay. Depositing organization: University of Texas at Austin. Publication: Structural Elements in the Transmembrane and Cytoplasmic Domains of the Metal Transporter SLC30A10 Are Required for Its Manganese Efflux Activity. Zogzas CE, Aschner M, Mukhopadhyay S. J Biol Chem. 2016 Jul 29;291(31):15940-57. doi: 10.1074/jbc.M116.726935. Epub 2016 Jun 15. PubMed 27307044.
Backbone
  Vector backbone: pCMV-FLAG10
  Backbone manufacturer: Sigma
  Backbone size w/o insert (bp): 6500
  Total vector size (bp): 8000
  Vector type: Mammalian Expression
  Selectable markers: Neomycin (select with G418)
Growth in bacteria
  Bacterial resistance: Ampicillin, 100 μg/mL
  Growth temperature: 37°C
  Growth strain: DH5alpha
  Copy number: High Copy
Gene/Insert
  Gene/Insert name: SLC30A10
  Species: H. sapiens (human)
  Insert size (bp): 1500
  Mutation: E25A
  Entrez Gene: SLC30A10 (a.k.a. HMDPC, HMNDYT1, ZNT10, ZNT8, ZRC1, ZnT-10)
  Promoter: CMV
  Tag / fusion protein: 3xFLAG (N terminal on backbone)
  Cloning method: Ligation Independent Cloning
  Sequencing primers: 5′ CMV forward; 3′ Internal SLC30A10
Resource information
  A portion of this plasmid was derived from a plasmid made by: SLC30A10-WT originally obtained from Dr. Ruth Valentine. E25A mutation introduced using quick-change.
Terms and licenses: Academic/Nonprofit Terms; Industry Terms: Not Available to Industry
Depositor comments: See for reference to SLC30A10-WT: SLC30A10 is a cell surface-localized manganese efflux transporter, and parkinsonism-causing mutations block its intracellular trafficking and efflux activity. Leyva-Illades D, Chen P, Zogzas CE, Hutchens S, Mercado JM, Swaim CD, Morrisett RA, Bowman AB, Aschner M, Mukhopadhyay S. J Neurosci. 2014 Oct 15;34(42):14079-95. doi: 10.1523/JNEUROSCI.2329-14.2014. PMID: 25319704
How to cite: FLAG-SLC30A10-E25A was a gift from Somshuvra Mukhopadhyay (Addgene plasmid # 82345 ; http://n2t.net/addgene:82345 ; RRID:Addgene_82345)
