>Addgene plasmid #82345 | FLAG-SLC30A10-E25A | depositor partial sequence | sequence record 155935 | CMV forward
NNNNNNNNNNNNNNNNNGNNGANCTCGTTTAGTGACCGTCAGAATTAACCNTGGACTACAAAGACCATGA
CGGTGATTATAAAGATCATGACATCGATTACAAGGATGACGATGACAAGCTTGCGGCCGCGAATTCGATG
GGCCGCTACTCTGGCAAGACGTGCCGGCTGCTCTTCATGCTGGTGCTCACCGTCGCCTTCTTCGTGGCGG
CGCTGGTCTCCGGCTACCTGGGCAACTCCATCGCGCTGCTCTCCGACTCCTTCAACATGCTCTCCGACCT
GATCTCGCTGTGCGTGGGCCTGAGCGCCGGCTACATCGCCCGGCGCCCCACCCGGGGCTTCAGCGCCACC
TACGGCTACGCCCGCGCCGAGGTGGTGGGCGCGCTGAGCAACGCGGTCTTCCTCACCGCGCTCTGCTTCA
CCATCTTCGTGGAGGCCGTGCTGCGCCTGGCCCGGCCCGAGCGCATCGATGACCCCGAGCTGGTGCTCAT
CGTCGGCGTCCTGGGGCTGTTGGTCAACGTGGTGGGGCTGCTCATCTTCCAGGACTGCGCCGCCTGGTTC
GCGTGCTGCCTCCGGGGACGCAGTCGCCGCCTGCAGCAGCGGCAGCAGCTGGCGGANGGCTGTGTCCCCG
GCGCTTTCGGGGGGCCTCAGGGCGCGGAGGACCCGCGGCGCGCGGCGGANCCGACAGCCCCAGGCTCGGA
CTCGGCCGTAACCCTCCNGGGGANCTCGGTGGAAAGGAAGCGGGAGAANGGGGCGACCGTGTTCGCAAAC
GTAGCNNNGATTCCTTCNACACCCAGAATGAGCCANAAGACATGATGAAAAAAGAGAAAAAGTCTGAAGC
TCTGAATATCANAGNTGTACTTTTGCATGTGATGGGAGATGCCCTGGGGTCCGTGGNTGTGGTCATCACG
GCCATCATATTCTATGTGCTTNCCCTGAANANTGANGACCCGTGTAACTGGCNNTGNTACATTGACCCCN
GCCTGACTGTCNTCATGGNCATCATCATTTNNCATCTGNNNNCCCGCTNATCANGNNNNNNNNNNNCNTT
CTGCTNCNNANNGNNCNCNAAAGNANTCAANATGNNNNNNCTGANNNANTAANNNNNNTNNNNNNNNNNN
NNNCNNNNNNNNNNANNNNNNNNNNNNNNNNNNNNNGNNAANNNNNNNNNNNNNCNNNNNNCNNNNNNNN
NNNNNGGNNNNNNNNNNNNNNANNNNNNANNNNNTCNCNNNNNNGNNNNNNNNNNNNNNNNNNN
