>Addgene plasmid #82345 | FLAG-SLC30A10-E25A | addgene partial sequence | sequence record 158839 | CMV-F 5'-CGCAAATGGGCGGTAGGCGTG-3'
CTATATAAGCAGAGCTCGTTTAGTGAACCGTCAGAATTAACCATGGACTACAAAGACCATGACGGTGATT
ATAAAGATCATGACATCGATTACAAGGATGACGATGACAAGCTTGCGGCCGCGAATTCGATGGGCCGCTA
CTCTGGCAAGACGTGCCGGCTGCTCTTCATGCTGGTGCTCACCGTCGCCTTCTTCGTGGCGGCGCTGGTC
TCCGGCTACCTGGGCAACTCCATCGCGCTGCTCTCCGACTCCTTCAACATGCTCTCCGACCTGATCTCGC
TGTGCGTGGGCCTGAGCGCCGGCTACATCGCCCGGCGCCCCACCCGGGGCTTCAGCGCCACCTACGGCTA
CGCCCGCGCCGAGGTGGTGGGCGCGCTGAGCAACGCGGTCTTCCTCACCGCGCTCTGCTTCACCATCTTC
GTGGAGGCCGTGCTGCGCCTGGCCCGGCCCGAGCGCATCGATGACCCCGAGCTGGTGCTCATCGTCGGCG
TCCTGGGGCTGTTGGTCAACGTGGTGGGGCTGCTCATCTTCCAGGACTGCGCCGCCTGGTTCGCGTGCTG
CCTCCGGGGACGCAGTCGCCGCCTGCAGCAGCGGCAGCAGCTGGCGGAGGGCTGTGTCCCCGGCGCTTTC
GGGGGGCCTCAGGGCGCGGAGGACCCGCGGCGCGCGGCGGACCCGACAGCCCCAGGCTCGGACTCGGCCG
TAACCCTCCGGGGGACCTCGGTGGAAAGGAAGCGGGAGAAGGGGGCGACCGTGTTCGCAAACGTAGCAGG
TGATTCCTTCAACACCCAGAATGAGCCAGAAGACATGATGAAAAAAGAGAAAAAGTCTGAAGCTCTGAAT
ATCAGAGGTGTACTTTTGCATGTGATGGGAGATGCCCTGGGGTCCGTGGTTGTGGTCATCACGGCCATCA
TATTCTATGTGCTTCCCCTGAAGAGTGAGGACCCGTGTAACTGGCAGTG
