>Addgene plasmid #82345 | FLAG-SLC30A10-E25A | addgene partial sequence | sequence record 158869 | hGH-PA-R 5'-CCAGCTTGGTTCCCAATAGA-3'
GGTTGTCTTCCCAACTTGCCCCTTGCTCCATACCACCCCCCTCCACCCCATAATATTATAGAAGGACACC
TAGTCAGACAAAATGATGCAACTTAATTTTATTAGGACAAGGCTGGTGGGCACTGGAGTGGCAACTTCCA
GGGCCAGGAGAGGCACTGGGGAGGGGTCACAGGGATGCCACCCGGGATCCTCTAGAGTCGACTGGTACCG
ATATCAGATCCACTAGTAACGGCCGCCAGTGTGCTGGAATTCGCCCTTAAACCTAGGAAAATGCGTTCTG
TTGACATAACATTGGTCCTCCTGAGTTTTGTTAAGACTTTGTCCGTGGTCACTCAGACAGCTATCCAAAG
ACACTTCAATAGCCACTTCTCTTGCGTCTCTTCTACTGAGGCCATCACTTCCGTATGTGTCTAGAGAGGG
CCCACCATTGTGCTCAGCACAGCCATTGACGTGAGCCAGAGGCAGTGCCCCGGGGGGACAACACAGCTGC
TTAGCACAGCCCTTGGAGATGCAGGGTGAGTTGCAGAGCAACAGTAAGTCCTTCTGCTCCAGGGGTTCCT
TCAAGTCCACATTTTCAAACTGGATGGTCACATTGTGGATTCCCGCATGGTGGAAGATTTCTCGAATTTT
TGTGCTGGCATCTTGATATCCCCTGTCCTTAGGATACTTGATGTGCAGGGTGGCAATAATCTTTCCACTT
ACAAGTTCCCAGATGTGCACTTCATGTACACTGCTAATTCCAGGCACAGCAGAGAGTTTACTCATCAGCT
CTTCCATGTTGACTCCTTTTGGGACCATCTGTAGCAGAATGGCAGCGGTCTCCTTGATAAGCGGGAAGGC
AGATGACAAAATGATGATGACCATGAGGACAGTCAGGCTGGGGTCAATGTAACACTGCCAGTTACACGGG
TCCTC
